>Addgene plasmid #170962 | EF1A_Hygro_P2A_RUNX1_D110V_Barcode | addgene full sequence | sequence record 336425 | Addgene NGS Result
GATTTTGCCGATTTCGGCCTATTGGTTAAAAAATGAGCTGATTTAACAAAAATTTAACGCGAATTAATTC
TGTGGAATGTGTGTCAGTTAGGGTGTGGAAAGTCCCCAGGCTCCCCAGCAGGCAGAAGTATGCAAAGCAT
GCATCTCAATTAGTCAGCAACCAGGTGTGGAAAGTCCCCAGGCTCCCCAGCAGGCAGAAGTATGCAAAGC
ATGCATCTCAATTAGTCAGCAACCATAGTCCCGCCCCTAACTCCGCCCATCCCGCCCCTAACTCCGCCCA
GTTCCGCCCATTCTCCGCCCCATGGCTGACTAATTTTTTTTATTTATGCAGAGGCCGAGGCCGCCTCTGC
CTCTGAGCTATTCCAGAAGTAGTGAGGAGGCTTTTTTGGAGGCCTAGGCTTTTGCAAAAAGCTCCCGGGA
GCTTGTATATCCATTTTCGGATCTGATCAGCACGTGTTGACAATTAATCATCGGCATAGTATATCGGCAT
AGTATAATACGACAAGGTGAGGAACTAAACCATGGCCAAGTTGACCAGTGCCGTTCCGGTGCTCACCGCG
CGCGACGTCGCCGGAGCGGTCGAGTTCTGGACCGACCGGCTCGGGTTCTCCCGGGACTTCGTGGAGGACG
ACTTCGCCGGTGTGGTCCGGGACGACGTGACCCTGTTCATCAGCGCGGTCCAGGACCAGGTGGTGCCGGA
CAACACCCTGGCCTGGGTGTGGGTGCGCGGCCTGGACGAGCTGTACGCCGAGTGGTCGGAGGTCGTGTCC
ACGAACTTCCGGGACGCCTCCGGGCCGGCCATGACCGAGATCGGCGAGCAGCCGTGGGGGCGGGAGTTCG
CCCTGCGCGACCCGGCCGGCAACTGCGTGCACTTCGTGGCCGAGGAGCAGGACTGACACGTGCTACGAGA
TTTCGATTCCACCGCCGCCTTCTATGAAAGGTTGGGCTTCGGAATCGTTTTCCGGGACGCCGGCTGGATG
ATCCTCCAGCGCGGGGATCTCATGCTGGAGTTCTTCGCCCACCCCAACTTGTTTATTGCAGCTTATAATG
GTTACAAATAAAGCAATAGCATCACAAATTTCACAAATAAAGCATTTTTTTCACTGCATTCTAGTTGTGG
TTTGTCCAAACTCATCAATGTATCTTATCATGTCTGTATACCGTCGACCTCTAGCTAGAGCTTGGCGTAA
TCATGGTCATAGCTGTTTCCTGTGTGAAATTGTTATCCGCTCACAATTCCACACAACATACGAGCCGGAA
GCATAAAGTGTAAAGCCTGGGGTGCCTAATGAGTGAGCTAACTCACATTAATTGCGTTGCGCTCACTGCC
CGCTTTCCAGTCGGGAAACCTGTCGTGCCAGCTGCATTAATGAATCGGCCAACGCGCGGGGAGAGGCGGT
TTGCGTATTGGGCGCTCTTCCGCTTCCTCGCTCACTGACTCGCTGCGCTCGGTCGTTCGGCTGCGGCGAG
CGGTATCAGCTCACTCAAAGGCGGTAATACGGTTATCCACAGAATCAGGGGATAACGCAGGAAAGAACAT
GTGAGCAAAAGGCCAGCAAAAGGCCAGGAACCGTAAAAAGGCCGCGTTGCTGGCGTTTTTCCATAGGCTC
CGCCCCCCTGACGAGCATCACAAAAATCGACGCTCAAGTCAGAGGTGGCGAAACCCGACAGGACTATAAA
GATACCAGGCGTTTCCCCCTGGAAGCTCCCTCGTGCGCTCTCCTGTTCCGACCCTGCCGCTTACCGGATA
CCTGTCCGCCTTTCTCCCTTCGGGAAGCGTGGCGCTTTCTCATAGCTCACGCTGTAGGTATCTCAGTTCG
GTGTAGGTCGTTCGCTCCAAGCTGGGCTGTGTGCACGAACCCCCCGTTCAGCCCGACCGCTGCGCCTTAT
CCGGTAACTATCGTCTTGAGTCCAACCCGGTAAGACACGACTTATCGCCACTGGCAGCAGCCACTGGTAA
CAGGATTAGCAGAGCGAGGTATGTAGGCGGTGCTACAGAGTTCTTGAAGTGGTGGCCTAACTACGGCTAC
ACTAGAAGAACAGTATTTGGTATCTGCGCTCTGCTGAAGCCAGTTACCTTCGGAAAAAGAGTTGGTAGCT
CTTGATCCGGCAAACAAACCACCGCTGGTAGCGGTGGTTTTTTTGTTTGCAAGCAGCAGATTACGCGCAG
AAAAAAAGGATCTCAAGAAGATCCTTTGATCTTTTCTACGGGGTCTGACGCTCAGTGGAACGAAAACTCA
CGTTAAGGGATTTTGGTCATGAGATTATCAAAAAGGATCTTCACCTAGATCCTTTTAAATTAAAAATGAA
GTTTTAAATCAATCTAAAGTATATATGAGTAAACTTGGTCTGACAGTTACCAATGCTTAATCAGTGAGGC
ACCTATCTCAGCGATCTGTCTATTTCGTTCATCCATAGTTGCCTGACTCCCCGTCGTGTAGATAACTACG
ATACGGGAGGGCTTACCATCTGGCCCCAGTGCTGCAATGATACCGCGAGACCCACGCTCACCGGCTCCAG
ATTTATCAGCAATAAACCAGCCAGCCGGAAGGGCCGAGCGCAGAAGTGGTCCTGCAACTTTATCCGCCTC
CATCCAGTCTATTAATTGTTGCCGGGAAGCTAGAGTAAGTAGTTCGCCAGTTAATAGTTTGCGCAACGTT
GTTGCCATTGCTACAGGCATCGTGGTGTCACGCTCGTCGTTTGGTATGGCTTCATTCAGCTCCGGTTCCC
AACGATCAAGGCGAGTTACATGATCCCCCATGTTGTGCAAAAAAGCGGTTAGCTCCTTCGGTCCTCCGAT
CGTTGTCAGAAGTAAGTTGGCCGCAGTGTTATCACTCATGGTTATGGCAGCACTGCATAATTCTCTTACT
GTCATGCCATCCGTAAGATGCTTTTCTGTGACTGGTGAGTACTCAACCAAGTCATTCTGAGAATAGTGTA
TGCGGCGACCGAGTTGCTCTTGCCCGGCGTCAATACGGGATAATACCGCGCCACATAGCAGAACTTTAAA
AGTGCTCATCATTGGAAAACGTTCTTCGGGGCGAAAACTCTCAAGGATCTTACCGCTGTTGAGATCCAGT
TCGATGTAACCCACTCGTGCACCCAACTGATCTTCAGCATCTTTTACTTTCACCAGCGTTTCTGGGTGAG
CAAAAACAGGAAGGCAAAATGCCGCAAAAAAGGGAATAAGGGCGACACGGAAATGTTGAATACTCATACT
CTTCCTTTTTCAATATTATTGAAGCATTTATCAGGGTTATTGTCTCATGAGCGGATACATATTTGAATGT
ATTTAGAAAAATAAACAAATAGGGGTTCCGCGCACATTTCCCCGAAAAGTGCCACCTGACGTCGACGGAT
CGGGAGATCTCCCGATCCCCTATGGTGCACTCTCAGTACAATCTGCTCTGATGCCGCATAGTTAAGCCAG
TATCTGCTCCCTGCTTGTGTGTTGGAGGTCGCTGAGTAGTGCGCGAGCAAAATTTAAGCTACAACAAGGC
AAGGCTTGACCGACAATTGCATGAAGAATCTGCTTAGGGTTAGGCGTTTTGCGCTGCTTCGCGATGTACG
GGCCAGATATACGCGTTGACATTGATTATTGACTAGTTATTAATAGTAATCAATTACGGGGTCATTAGTT
CATAGCCCATATATGGAGTTCCGCGTTACATAACTTACGGTAAATGGCCCGCCTGGCTGACCGCCCAACG
ACCCCCGCCCATTGACGTCAATAATGACGTATGTTCCCATAGTAACGCCAATAGGGACTTTCCATTGACG
TCAATGGGTGGAGTATTTACGGTAAACTGCCCACTTGGCAGTACATCAAGTGTATCATATGCCAAGTACG
CCCCCTATTGACGTCAATGACGGTAAATGGCCCGCCTGGCATTATGCCCAGTACATGACCTTATGGGACT
TTCCTACTTGGCAGTACATCTACGTATTAGTCATCGCTATTACCATGGTGATGCGGTTTTGGCAGTACAT
CAATGGGCGTGGATAGCGGTTTGACTCACGGGGATTTCCAAGTCTCCACCCCATTGACGTCAATGGGAGT
TTGTTTTGGCACCAAAATCAACGGGACTTTCCAAAATGTCGTAACAACTCCGCCCCATTGACGCAAATGG
GCGGTAGGCGTGTACGGTGGGAGGTCTATATAAGCAGCGCGTTTTGCCTGTACTGGGTCTCTCTGGTTAG
ACCAGATCTGAGCCTGGGAGCTCTCTGGCTAACTAGGGAACCCACTGCTTAAGCCTCAATAAAGCTTGCC
TTGAGTGCTTCAAGTAGTGTGTGCCCGTCTGTTGTGTGACTCTGGTAACTAGAGATCCCTCAGACCCTTT
TAGTCAGTGTGGAAAATCTCTAGCAGTGGCGCCCGAACAGGGACTTGAAAGCGAAAGGGAAACCAGAGGA
GCTCTCTCGACGCAGGACTCGGCTTGCTGAAGCGCGCACGGCAAGAGGCGAGGGGCGGCGACTGGTGAGT
ACGCCAAAAATTTTGACTAGCGGAGGCTAGAAGGAGAGAGATGGGTGCGAGAGCGTCAGTATTAAGCGGG
GGAGAATTAGATCGCGATGGGAAAAAATTCGGTTAAGGCCAGGGGGAAAGAAAAAATATAAATTAAAACA
TATAGTATGGGCAAGCAGGGAGCTAGAACGATTCGCAGTTAATCCTGGCCTGTTAGAAACATCAGAAGGC
TGTAGACAAATACTGGGACAGCTACAACCATCCCTTCAGACAGGATCAGAAGAACTTAGATCATTATATA
ATACAGTAGCAACCCTCTATTGTGTGCATCAAAGGATAGAGATAAAAGACACCAAGGAAGCTTTAGACAA
GATAGAGGAAGAGCAAAACAAAAGTAAGACCACCGCACAGCAAGCGGCCGCTGATCTTCAGACCTGGAGG
AGGAGATATGAGGGACAATTGGAGAAGTGAATTATATAAATATAAAGTAGTAAAAATTGAACCATTAGGA
GTAGCACCCACCAAGGCAAAGAGAAGAGTGGTGCAGAGAGAAAAAAGAGCAGTGGGAATAGGAGCTTTGT
TCCTTGGGTTCTTGGGAGCAGCAGGAAGCACTATGGGCGCAGCGTCAATGACGCTGACGGTACAGGCCAG
ACAATTATTGTCTGGTATAGTGCAGCAGCAGAACAATTTGCTGAGGGCTATTGAGGCGCAACAGCATCTG
TTGCAACTCACAGTCTGGGGCATCAAGCAGCTCCAGGCAAGAATCCTGGCTGTGGAAAGATACCTAAAGG
ATCAACAGCTCCTGGGGATTTGGGGTTGCTCTGGAAAACTCATTTGCACCACTGCTGTGCCTTGGAATGC
TAGTTGGAGTAATAAATCTCTGGAACAGATTTGGAATCACACGACCTGGATGGAGTGGGACAGAGAAATT
AACAATTACACAAGCTTAATACACTCCTTAATTGAAGAATCGCAAAACCAGCAAGAAAAGAATGAACAAG
AATTATTGGAATTAGATAAATGGGCAAGTTTGTGGAATTGGTTTAACATAACAAATTGGCTGTGGTATAT
AAAATTATTCATAATGATAGTAGGAGGCTTGGTAGGTTTAAGAATAGTTTTTGCTGTACTTTCTATAGTG
AATAGAGTTAGGCAGGGATATTCACCATTATCGTTTCAGACCCACCTCCCAACCCCGAGGGGACCCGACA
GGCCCGAAGGAATAGAAGAAGAAGGTGGAGAGAGAGACAGAGACAGATCCATTCGATTAGTGAACGGATC
GGCACTGCGTGCGCCAATTCTGCAGACAAATGGCAGTATTCATCCACAATTTTAAAAGAAAAGGGGGGAT
TGGGGGGTACAGTGCAGGGGAAAGAATAGTAGACATAATAGCAACAGACATACAAACTAAAGAATTACAA
AAACAAATTACAAAAATTCAAAATTTTCGGGTTTATTACAGGGACAGCAGAGATCCAGTTTGGTTAATTA
ATCGATAAGCTTTGCAAAGATGGATAAAGTTTTAAACAGAGAGGAATCTTTGCAGCTAATGGACCTTCTA
GGTCTTGAAAGGAGTGGGAATTGGCTCCGGTGCCCGTCAGTGGGCAGAGCGCACATCGCCCACAGTCCCC
GAGAAGTTGGGGGGAGGGGTCGGCAATTGAACCGGTGCCTAGAGAAGGTGGCGCGGGGTAAACTGGGAAA
GTGATGTCGTGTACTGGCTCCGCCTTTTTCCCGAGGGTGGGGGAGAACCGTATATAAGTGCAGTAGTCGC
CGTGAACGTTCTTTTTCGCAACGGGTTTGCCGCCAGAACACAGGTAAGTGCCGTGTGTGGTTCCCGCGGG
CCTGGCCTCTTTACGGGTTATGGCCCTTGCGTGCCTTGAATTACTTCCACCTGGCTGCAGTACGTGATTC
TTGATCCCGAGCTTCGGGTTGGAAGTGGGTGGGAGAGTTCGAGGCCTTGCGCTTAAGGAGCCCCTTCGCC
TCGTGCTTGAGTTGAGGCCTGGCCTGGGCGCTGGGGCCGCCGCGTGCGAATCTGGTGGCACCTTCGCGCC
TGTCTCGCTGCTTTCGATAAGTCTCTAGCCATTTAAAATTTTTGATGACCTGCTGCGACGCTTTTTTTCT
GGCAAGATAGTCTTGTAAATGCGGGCCAAGATCTGCACACTGGTATTTCGGTTTTTGGGGCCGCGGGCGG
CGACGGGGCCCGTGCGTCCCAGCGCACATGTTCGGCGAGGCGGGGCCTGCGAGCGCGGCCACCGAGAATC
GGACGGGGGTAGTCTCAAGCTGGCCGGCCTGCTCTGGTGCCTGGCCTCGCGCCGCCGTGTATCGCCCCGC
CCTGGGCGGCAAGGCTGGCCCGGTCGGCACCAGTTGCGTGAGCGGAAAGATGGCCGCTTCCCGGCCCTGC
TGCAGGGAGCTCAAAATGGAGGACGCGGCGCTCGGGAGAGCGGGCGGGTGAGTCACCCACACAAAGGAAA
AGGGCCTTTCCGTCCTCAGCCGTCGCTTCATGTGACTCCACGGAGTACCGGGCGCCGTCCAGGCACCTCG
ATTAGTTCTCGAGCTTTTGGAGTACGTCGTCTTTAGGTTGGGGGGAGGGGTTTTATGCGATGGAGTTTCC
CCACACTGAGTGGGTGGAGACTGAAGTTAGGCCAGCTTGGCACTTGATGTAATTCTCCTTGGAATTTGCC
CTTTTTGAGTTTGGATCTTGGTTCATTCTCAAGCCTCAGACAGTGGTTCAAAGTTTTTTTCTTCCATTTC
AGGTGTCGTGAGGAATTAGCTTGGTACTAATACGACTCACTATAGGGAGACCCAAGCTGGCTAGGTAAGC
TTGATATCGAATTCCTGCAGCCCGGGGGATCCCGCCACCATGAAAAAGCCTGAACTCACCGCGACGTCTG
TCGAGAAGTTTCTGATCGAAAAGTTCGACAGCGTCTCCGACCTGATGCAGCTCTCGGAGGGCGAAGAATC
TCGTGCTTTCAGCTTCGATGTAGGAGGGCGTGGATATGTCCTGCGGGTAAATAGCTGCGCCGATGGTTTC
TACAAAGATCGTTATGTTTATCGGCACTTTGCATCGGCCGCGCTCCCGATTCCGGAAGTGCTTGACATTG
GGGAATTCAGCGAGAGCCTGACCTATTGCATCTCCCGCCGTGCACAGGGTGTCACGTTGCAAGACCTGCC
TGAAACCGAACTGCCCGCTGTTCTGCAGCCGGTCGCGGAGGCCATGGATGCGATCGCTGCGGCCGATCTT
AGCCAGACGAGCGGGTTCGGCCCATTCGGACCGCAAGGAATCGGTCAATACACTACATGGCGTGATTTCA
TATGCGCGATTGCTGATCCCCATGTGTATCACTGGCAAACTGTGATGGACGACACCGTCAGTGCGTCCGT
CGCGCAGGCTCTCGATGAGCTGATGCTTTGGGCCGAGGACTGCCCCGAAGTCCGGCACCTCGTGCACGCG
GATTTCGGCTCCAACAATGTCCTGACGGACAATGGCCGCATAACAGCGGTCATTGACTGGAGCGAGGCGA
TGTTCGGGGATTCCCAATACGAGGTCGCCAACATCTTCTTCTGGAGGCCGTGGTTGGCTTGTATGGAGCA
GCAGACGCGCTACTTCGAGCGGAGGCATCCGGAGCTTGCAGGATCGCCGCGGCTCCGGGCGTATATGCTC
CGCATTGGTCTTGACCAACTCTATCAGAGCTTGGTTGACGGCAATTTCGATGATGCAGCTTGGGCGCAGG
GTCGATGCGACGCAATCGTCCGATCCGGAGCCGGGACTGTCGGGCGTACACAAATCGCCCGCAGAAGCGC
GGCCGTCTGGACCGATGGCTGTGTAGAAGTACTCGCCGATAGTGGAAACCGACGCCCCAGCACTCGTCCG
AGGGCAAAGGAAGGATCCGGCGCAACAAACTTCTCTCTGCTGAAACAAGCCGGAGATGTCGAAGAGAATC
CTGGACCGATGCGTATCCCCGTAGATGCCAGCACGAGCCGCCGCTTCACGCCGCCTTCCACCGCGCTGAG
CCCAGGCAAGATGAGCGAGGCGTTGCCGCTGGGCGCCCCGGACGCCGGCGCTGCCCTGGCCGGCAAGCTG
AGGAGCGGCGACCGCAGCATGGTGGAGGTGCTGGCCGACCACCCGGGCGAGCTGGTGCGCACCGACAGCC
CCAACTTCCTCTGCTCCGTGCTGCCTACGCACTGGCGCTGCAACAAGACCCTGCCCATCGCTTTCAAGGT
GGTGGCCCTAGGGGATGTTCCAGATGGCACTCTGGTCACTGTGATGGCTGGCAATGTTGAAAACTACTCG
GCTGAGCTGAGAAATGCTACCGCAGCCATGAAGAACCAGGTTGCAAGATTTAATGACCTCAGGTTTGTCG
GTCGAAGTGGAAGAGGGAAAAGCTTCACTCTGACCATCACTGTCTTCACAAACCCACCGCAAGTCGCCAC
CTACCACAGAGCCATCAAAATCACAGTGGATGGGCCCCGAGAACCTCGAAGACATCGGCAGAAACTAGAT
GATCAGACCAAGCCCGGGAGCTTGTCCTTTTCCGAGCGGCTCAGTGAACTGGAGCAGCTGCGGCGCACAG
CCATGAGGGTCAGCCCACACCACCCAGCCCCCACGCCCAACCCTCGTGCCTCCCTGAACCACTCCACTGC
CTTTAACCCTCAGCCTCAGAGTCAGATGCAGGATACAAGGCAGATCCAACCATCCCCACCGTGGTCCTAC
GATCAGTCCTACCAATACCTGGGATCCATTGCCTCTCCTTCTGTGCACCCAGCAACGCCCATTTCACCTG
GACGTGCCAGCGGCATGACAACCCTCTCTGCAGAACTTTCCAGTCGACTCTCAACGGCACCCGACCTGAC
AGCGTTCAGCGACCCGCGCCAGTTCCCCGCGCTGCCCTCCATCTCCGACCCCCGCATGCACTATCCAGGC
GCCTTCACCTACTCCCCGACGCCGGTCACCTCGGGCATCGGCATCGGCATGTCGGCCATGGGCTCGGCCA
CGCGCTACCACACCTACCTGCCGCCGCCCTACCCCGGCTCGTCGCAAGCGCAGGGAGGCCCGTTCCAAGC
CAGCTCGCCCTCCTACCACCTGTACTACGGCGCCTCGGCCGGCTCCTACCAGTTCTCCATGGTGGGCGGC
GAGCGCTCGCCGCCGCGCATCCTGCCGCCCTGCACCAACGCCTCCACCGGCTCCGCGCTGCTCAACCCCA
GCCTCCCGAACCAGAGCGACGTGGTGGAGGCCGAGGGCAGCCACAGCAACTCCCCCACCAACATGGCGCC
CTCCGCGCGCCTGGAGGAGGCCGTGTGGAGGCCCTACTGACTAGCTAAGTTAGAACTATTTCCTGGCTGT
TACGCGTAGTTCGGGGTACTACTGACGGGCTTGTTAAACAGTGAACCGCCCGCCCCACGACCCGCAGCGC
CCGACCGAAAGGAGCGCACGACCCCATGCATCGAACAAAAGAAAAGGGGGGACTGGAAGGGCTAATTCAC
TCCCAACGAAGACAAGATATCATAACTTCGTATAGCATACATTATACGAAGTTATCGTCTAGCTGGTCCG
GACTGTACTGGGTCTCTCTGGTTAGACCAGATCTGAGCCTGGGAGCTCTCTGGCTAACTAGGGAACCCAC
TGCTTAAGCCTCAATAAAGCTTGCCTTGAGTGCTTCAAGTAGTGTGTGCCCGTCTGTTGTGTGACTCTGG
TAACTAGAGATCCCTCAGACCCTTTTAGTCAGTGTGGAAAATCTCTAGCAGGGCCCGTTTAAACCCGCTG
ATCAGCCTCGACTGTGCCTTCTAGTTGCCAGCCATCTGTTGTTTGCCCCTCCCCCGTGCCTTCCTTGACC
CTGGAAGGTGCCACTCCCACTGTCCTTTCCTAATAAAATGAGGAAATTGCATCGCATTGTCTGAGTAGGT
GTCATTCTATTCTGGGGGGTGGGGTGGGGCAGGACAGCAAGGGGGAGGATTGGGAAGACAATAGCAGGCA
TGCTGGGGATGCGGTGGGCTCTATGGCTTCTGAGGCGGAAAGAACCAGCTGGGGCTCTAGGGGGTATCCC
C
[124 nt withheld, positions 10502-10625]
C
[91 nt withheld, positions 10627-10717]
A
[49 nt withheld, positions 10719-10767]
CCTTTGACGTTGGAGTCCACGTTCTTT
[37 nt withheld, positions 10795-10831]
ACCCTATCTCGGTCTATTCTTTTGATTTATAAGG
Features (pLannotate 1.2.2; 33 found; start..end, strand, type, name):
     79..408     +  promoter       SV40 promoter: SV40 enhancer and early promoter
    456..503     +  promoter       EM7 promoter: synthetic bacterial promoter&nbsp
    522..896     +  CDS            BleoR: antibiotic-binding protein; Sh ble from Streptoalloteichus hindustanus; confers resistance to bleomycin, phleomycin, and Zeocin™
    906..1031    +  CDS            ble (fragment): BLE_KLEPN - Experimental evidence at protein level: Swiss-Prot protein existence level 1. Binding protein with a strong affinity to the bleomycin family of antibiotics. Binds to CL990; an antimitotic-antibiotic compound. From Klebsiella pneumoniae.
   1026..1147    +  polyA_signal   SV40 poly(A) signal: SV40 polyadenylation signal
   1218..1240    -  protein_bind   lac operator (fragment): The lac repressor binds to the lac operator to inhibit transcription in E. coli. This inhibition can be relieved by adding lactose or isopropyl-β-D-thiogalactopyranoside (IPTG). lac repressor encoded by lacI
   1244..1274    -  promoter       lac promoter: promoter for the E. coli lac operon
   1289..1310    -  protein_bind   CAP binding site: CAP binding activates transcription in the presence of cAMP. E. coli catabolite activator protein
   1323..1415    -  CDS            lacI (fragment): lac repressor; lacI; The lac repressor binds to the lac operator to inhibit transcription in E. coli. This inhibition can be relieved by adding lactose or isopropyl-β-D-thiogalactopyranoside (IPTG).
   1598..2186    -  rep_origin     ori: high-copy-number ColE1/pMB1/pBR322/pUC origin of replication
   2357..3217    -  CDS            AmpR: β-lactamase; bla; confers resistance to ampicillin, carbenicillin, and related antibiotics
   3218..3322    -  promoter       AmpR promoter: bla
   3381..3433    -  misc_feature   bom (fragment): basis of mobility region from pBR322
   3588..3967    +  enhancer       CMV enhancer: human cytomegalovirus immediate early enhancer
   3968..4167    +  promoter       CMV promoter: human cytomegalovirus (CMV) immediate early promoter
   4185..4365    +  LTR            5' LTR (truncated): truncated 5' long terminal repeat (LTR) from HIV-1
   4412..4537    +  misc_feature   HIV-1 Ψ: packaging signal of human immunodeficiency virus type 1
   4521..4884    +  CDS            HIV-1 gag (fragment): gag protein from human immunodeficiency virus 1; gag
   5030..5263    +  misc_feature   RRE: The Rev response element (RRE) of HIV-1 allows for Rev-dependent mRNA export from the nucleus to the cytoplasm.
   5640..5740    +  CDS            Rev (fragment): human immunodeficiency virus 1 (HIV-1) Rev protein; rev; enhances nuclear export of unspliced and incompletely spliced viral mRNAs
   5790..5907    +  misc_feature   cPPT/CTS: central polypurine tract and central termination sequence of HIV-1
   5970..6036    +  CDS            small t antigen (fragment): SV40 (simian virus 40) small t antigen
   6043..7221    +  promoter       EF-1α promoter: strong constitutive promoter for human elongation factor EF-1α
   7238..7256    +  promoter       T7 promoter: promoter for bacteriophage T7 RNA polymerase
   7276..7312    -  misc_feature   MCS (fragment): pBluescript multiple cloning site
   7320..8342    +  CDS            hph: KHYB_ECOLX - Experimental evidence at protein level: Swiss-Prot protein existence level 1. The aminoglycoside phosphotransferases achieve inactivation of their antibiotic substrates by phosphorylation. Only phosphorylates hygromycin and closely related compounds such as demethyl analogs and destomycin. From Escherichia coli.
   8409..9767    +  CDS            RUNX1: RUNX1_HUMAN - Also known as AML1, CBFA2. Experimental evidence at protein level: Swiss-Prot protein existence level 1. Isoform AML-1L interferes with the transactivation activity of RUNX1. From Homo sapiens (Human).
   9851..9964    +  CDS            nef (fragment): NEF_HV1LA - Experimental evidence at protein level: Swiss-Prot protein existence level 1. Extracellular Nef protein targets CD4(+) T-lymphocytes for apoptosis by interacting with CXCR4 surface receptors. From Human immunodeficiency virus type 1 group M subtype B (isolate Lai) (HIV-1).
   9962..9995    +  protein_bind   loxP: Cre-mediated recombination occurs in the 8-bp core sequence (GCATACAT). Cre recombinase
  10020..10200   +  LTR            5' LTR (truncated): truncated 5' long terminal repeat (LTR) from HIV-1
  10232..10456   +  polyA_signal   bGH poly(A) signal: bovine growth hormone polyadenylation signal
  10460..10481   +  promoter       SV40 promoter (fragment): SV40 enhancer and early promoter
  10502..65      +  rep_origin     f1 ori (across the origin) (sequence partly withheld): f1 bacteriophage origin of replication; arrow indicates direction of (+) strand synthesis
