[The description below was written by a language model from this plasmid's Addgene catalogue record and pLannotate feature annotations shown in this document.]
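Description:
EF1A_Hygro_P2A_RUNX1_D110V_Barcode is a lentiviral mammalian expression plasmid of about 10.9 kb, built by Gibson cloning into the EF1a_mCherry_P2A_Hygro_Barcode backbone to overexpress the D110V mutant of human RUNX1 (AML1). It is propagated in E. coli through a high-copy ColE1/pUC origin with ampicillin selection (AmpR). The backbone also carries an f1 origin and an SV40/EM7-driven BleoR cassette with an SV40 poly(A) signal, located outside the viral region.

The transfer cassette begins with a CMV enhancer/promoter fused to a truncated HIV-1 5' LTR, which drives production of the genomic RNA in packaging cells. This is followed by the Ψ packaging signal with a gag fragment, the RRE for Rev-dependent nuclear export, and the cPPT/CTS. Internally, the human EF-1α promoter drives a single transcript that encodes hygromycin phosphotransferase (hph) followed by the 1,359 bp RUNX1 coding sequence. According to the construct name, the two are joined by a P2A self-cleaving peptide, although that element is not annotated separately in the feature table. This arrangement ties hygromycin resistance to expression of the mutant transcription factor in transduced cells. Downstream lie a nef fragment, a loxP site, a second truncated LTR at the 3' end, and a bGH poly(A) signal. No WPRE is annotated. The name also indicates a barcode, presumably for identifying this variant in pooled experiments, but its position is not annotated. The associated study concerns phenotyping of RUNX1 coding variants, which is consistent with using the construct for stable, selectable expression of this variant in mammalian cells.
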