Addgene plasmid #170962: EF1A_Hygro_P2A_RUNX1_D110V_Barcode
Purpose: Overexpression of RUNX1 D110V mutant protein.
Depositing lab: Prashant Mali. Depositing organization: University of California, San Diego (UCSD). Publication: Interface-guided phenotyping of coding variants in the transcription factor RUNX1. Ozturk K, Panwala R, Sheen J, Ford K, Jayne N, Portell A, Zhang DE, Hutter S, Haferlach T, Ideker T, Mali P, Carter H. Cell Rep. 2024 Jul 4;43(7):114436. doi: 10.1016/j.celrep.2024.114436. PubMed 38968069.
Backbone
  Vector backbone: EF1a_mCherry_P2A_Hygro_Barcode
  Backbone manufacturer: Prashant Mali (Addgene #120426)
  Backbone size w/o insert (bp): 9508
  Vector type: Mammalian Expression, Lentiviral
  Selectable markers: Hygromycin
Growth in bacteria
  Bacterial resistance: Ampicillin, 100 μg/mL
  Growth temperature: 37°C
  Growth strain: NEB Stable
  Copy number: High Copy
Gene/Insert
  Gene/Insert name: RUNX1 (alt name: AML1)
  Species: H. sapiens (human)
  Insert size (bp): 1359
  Mutation: D110V
  Entrez Gene: RUNX1 (a.k.a. AML1, AML1-EVI-1, AMLCR1, CBF2alpha, CBFA2, EVI-1, PEBP2aB, PEBP2alpha)
  Promoter: Ef1A
  Cloning method: Gibson Cloning
  Sequencing primers: 5′ CTGTGTAGAAGTACTCGCCGATAGTG; 3′ TCTTGTCTTCGTTGGGAGTG
Terms and licenses: Academic/Nonprofit Terms; Industry Terms: Not Available to Industry
Depositor comments: Please visit https://doi.org/10.1101/2023.08.03.551876 for bioRxiv preprint.
How to cite: EF1A_Hygro_P2A_RUNX1_D110V_Barcode was a gift from Prashant Mali (Addgene plasmid # 170962 ; http://n2t.net/addgene:170962 ; RRID:Addgene_170962)
